Addgene plasmid #201470: Myc-RILPL1
Purpose: For overexpression in cultured cells to visualize RILPL1 protein interactions.
Depositing lab: Suzanne Pfeffer. Publication: Parkinson's VPS35[D620N] mutation induces LRRK2-mediated lysosomal association of RILPL1 and TMEM55B. Pal P, Taylor M, Lam PY, Tonelli F, Hecht CA, Lis P, Nirujogi RS, Phung TK, Yeshaw WM, Jaimon E, Fasimoye R, Dickie EA, Wightman M, Macartney T, Pfeffer SR, Alessi DR. Sci Adv. 2023 Dec 15;9(50):eadj1205. doi: 10.1126/sciadv.adj1205. Epub 2023 Dec 13. PubMed 38091401.
Backbone
  Vector backbone: pcDNA3.1
  Backbone size w/o insert (bp): 5428
  Total vector size (bp): 6639
  Vector type: Mammalian Expression
  Selectable markers: Neomycin (select with G418)
Growth in bacteria
  Bacterial resistance: Ampicillin, 100 μg/mL
  Growth temperature: 37°C
  Growth strain: DH5alpha
  Copy number: Unknown
Gene/Insert
  Gene/Insert name: RILPL1
  Species: H. sapiens (human)
  Insert size (bp): 1209
  GenBank ID: 353116
  Entrez Gene: RILPL1 (a.k.a. GOSPEL, OPDM4, RLP1)
  Tag / fusion protein: Myc (N terminal on insert)
Terms and licenses: Academic/Nonprofit Terms; Industry Terms: Not Available to Industry
Depositor comments: Please visit https://www.biorxiv.org/content/10.1101/2023.06.07.544051v3 for bioRxiv preprint.
How to cite: Myc-RILPL1 was a gift from Suzanne Pfeffer (Addgene plasmid # 201470 ; http://n2t.net/addgene:201470 ; RRID:Addgene_201470)
