[The description below was written by a language model from this plasmid's Addgene catalogue record and pLannotate feature annotations shown in this document.]
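Description:
Myc-RILPL1 is a mammalian expression plasmid built on the pcDNA3.1 backbone (6,639 bp in total) that carries the human RILPL1 coding sequence, a 1,209 bp insert, with an N-terminal Myc epitope tag. It is propagated in E. coli through a high-copy ColE1/pUC-type origin and selected with ampicillin via the β-lactamase gene and its own promoter. An f1 origin is also present, a standard backbone element that permits single-stranded DNA production. For selection in mammalian cells, the plasmid carries a neomycin phosphotransferase cassette driven by the SV40 early promoter/origin and terminated by the SV40 polyadenylation signal, which confers G418 resistance. The SV40 origin can additionally support episomal replication in cells expressing large T antigen.

Expression of the tagged protein is driven by the human cytomegalovirus immediate-early enhancer and promoter, with the bovine growth hormone polyadenylation signal downstream of the open reading frame. T7 and SP6 promoters flank the insert, as is typical of this backbone, and can serve for in vitro transcription or as sequencing primer sites. The feature table annotates the RILPL1 coding sequence but not the Myc tag as a separate feature, so the tag is known here from the catalogue entry; it presumably lies in the interval between the T7 promoter and the RILPL1 start. Several short fragment hits (an HIV-1 LTR fragment, ble, lacI and bom fragments) appear to be incidental backbone matches rather than functional elements. RILPL1 is annotated as a protein involved in cellular protein transport that binds RAB10, and the plasmid is intended for overexpression in cultured cells to visualize RILPL1 protein interactions, with the Myc epitope providing a handle for detection.
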