Features (pLannotate 1.2.2; 23 found; start..end, strand, type, name):
    103..207     -  promoter       AmpR promoter: bla
    266..318     -  misc_feature   bom (fragment): basis of mobility region from pBR322
    473..852     +  enhancer       CMV enhancer: human cytomegalovirus immediate early enhancer
    853..1056    +  promoter       CMV promoter: human cytomegalovirus (CMV) immediate early promoter
   1052..1085    +  LTR            5' LTR (truncated) (fragment): truncated 5' long terminal repeat (LTR) from HIV-1
   1101..1119    +  promoter       T7 promoter: promoter for bacteriophage T7 RNA polymerase
   1208..2416    +  CDS            RILPL1: RIPL1_HUMAN - Also known as RLP1. Experimental evidence at protein level: Swiss-Prot protein existence level 1. Plays a role in the regulation of cell shape and polarity (By similarity). Plays a role in cellular protein transport, including protein transport away from primary cilia (By similarity). Neuroprotective protein, which acts by sequestring GAPDH in the cytosol and prevent the apoptotic function of GAPDH in the nucleus (By similarity). Competes with SIAH1 for binding GAPDH (By similarity). Does not regulate lysosomal morphology and distribution (PubMed:14668488). Binds to RAB10 followi
   2451..2469    -  promoter       SP6 promoter: promoter for bacteriophage SP6 RNA polymerase
   2495..2719    +  polyA_signal   bGH poly(A) signal: bovine growth hormone polyadenylation signal
   2723..2744    +  promoter       SV40 promoter (fragment): SV40 enhancer and early promoter
   2765..3193    +  rep_origin     f1 ori (sequence partly withheld): f1 bacteriophage origin of replication; arrow indicates direction of (+) strand synthesis
   3220..3291    +  promoter       SV40 promoter (fragment): SV40 enhancer and early promoter
   3292..3363    +  promoter       SV40 promoter (fragment): SV40 enhancer and early promoter
   3367..3501    +  rep_origin     SV40 ori: SV40 origin of replication
   3582..4373    +  CDS            neo: KKA2_KLEPN - Also known as kan, nptII. Experimental evidence at protein level: Swiss-Prot protein existence level 1. Resistance to kanamycin, neomycin, paromomycin, ribostamycin, butirosin and gentamicin B. From Klebsiella pneumoniae.
   4397..4555    +  CDS            ble (fragment): BLE_KLEPN - Experimental evidence at protein level: Swiss-Prot protein existence level 1. Binding protein with a strong affinity to the bleomycin family of antibiotics. Binds to CL990; an antimitotic-antibiotic compound. From Klebsiella pneumoniae.
   4550..4671    +  polyA_signal   SV40 poly(A) signal: SV40 polyadenylation signal
   4744..4760    -  protein_bind   lac operator: The lac repressor binds to the lac operator to inhibit transcription in E. coli. This inhibition can be relieved by adding lactose or isopropyl-β-D-thiogalactopyranoside (IPTG). lac repressor encoded by lacI
   4768..4798    -  promoter       lac promoter: promoter for the E. coli lac operon
   4813..4834    -  protein_bind   CAP binding site: CAP binding activates transcription in the presence of cAMP. E. coli catabolite activator protein
   4847..4939    -  CDS            lacI (fragment): lac repressor; lacI; The lac repressor binds to the lac operator to inhibit transcription in E. coli. This inhibition can be relieved by adding lactose or isopropyl-β-D-thiogalactopyranoside (IPTG).
   5122..5710    -  rep_origin     ori: high-copy-number ColE1/pMB1/pBR322/pUC origin of replication
   5881..102     -  CDS            AmpR (across the origin): β-lactamase; bla; confers resistance to ampicillin, carbenicillin, and related antibiotics
>Addgene plasmid #201470 | Myc-RILPL1 | addgene full sequence | sequence record 398445 | Addgene NGS Result
AGCATCTTTTACTTTCACCAGCGTTTCTGGGTGAGCAAAAACAGGAAGGCAAAATGCCGCAAAAAAGGGA
ATAAGGGCGACACGGAAATGTTGAATACTCATACTCTTCCTTTTTCAATATTATTGAAGCATTTATCAGG
GTTATTGTCTCATGAGCGGATACATATTTGAATGTATTTAGAAAAATAAACAAATAGGGGTTCCGCGCAC
ATTTCCCCGAAAAGTGCCACCTGACGTCGACGGATCGGGAGATCTCCCGATCCCCTATGGTGCACTCTCA
GTACAATCTGCTCTGATGCCGCATAGTTAAGCCAGTATCTGCTCCCTGCTTGTGTGTTGGAGGTCGCTGA
GTAGTGCGCGAGCAAAATTTAAGCTACAACAAGGCAAGGCTTGACCGACAATTGCATGAAGAATCTGCTT
AGGGTTAGGCGTTTTGCGCTGCTTCGCGATGTACGGGCCAGATATACGCGTTGACATTGATTATTGACTA
GTTATTAATAGTAATCAATTACGGGGTCATTAGTTCATAGCCCATATATGGAGTTCCGCGTTACATAACT
TACGGTAAATGGCCCGCCTGGCTGACCGCCCAACGACCCCCGCCCATTGACGTCAATAATGACGTATGTT
CCCATAGTAACGCCAATAGGGACTTTCCATTGACGTCAATGGGTGGAGTATTTACGGTAAACTGCCCACT
TGGCAGTACATCAAGTGTATCATATGCCAAGTACGCCCCCTATTGACGTCAATGACGGTAAATGGCCCGC
CTGGCATTATGCCCAGTACATGACCTTATGGGACTTTCCTACTTGGCAGTACATCTACGTATTAGTCATC
GCTATTACCATGGTGATGCGGTTTTGGCAGTACATCAATGGGCGTGGATAGCGGTTTGACTCACGGGGAT
TTCCAAGTCTCCACCCCATTGACGTCAATGGGAGTTTGTTTTGGCACCAAAATCAACGGGACTTTCCAAA
ATGTCGTAACAACTCCGCCCCATTGACGCAAATGGGCGGTAGGCGTGTACGGTGGGAGGTCTATATAAGC
AGAGCTCTCTGGCTAACTAGAGAACCCACTGCTTACTGGCTTATCGAAATTAATACGACTCACTATAGGG
AGACCCAAGCTTGGTACCATGGAACAAAAACTCATCTCAGAAGAGGATCTGAATTTATCAATTACCGGTG
GATCCCCCGGGGAATTCATGGAGGAGGAGCGGGGGTCGGCGCTGGCGGCCGAGTCGGCGCTGGAGAAGAA
CGTGGCCGAGCTGACCGTCATGGACGTGTACGACATCGCGTCGCTTGTGGGCCACGAGTTCGAGCGGGTC
ATTGACCAGCACGGCTGCGAGGCCATCGCGCGCCTCATGCCCAAGGTCGTGCGCGTCCTGGAGATCCTGG
AGGTGCTGGTCAGCCGCCACCACGTCGCGCCCGAGCTGGACGAGCTGCGCCTGGAGCTGGACCGCCTGCG
CCTGGAGAGGATGGACCGCATCGAGAAGGAGCGCAAGCACCAGAAGGAGCTGGAGCTGGTGGAGGATGTG
TGGCGAGGGGAGGCGCAGGACCTCCTCTCCCAGATCGCCCAGCTGCAGGAGGAGAACAAGCAGCTCATGA
CCAACCTCTCCCACAAGGATGTCAACTTCTCAGAGGAGGAGTTCCAGAAGCATGAAGGCATGTCAGAGCG
GGAGCGACAGGTGATGAAGAAGCTGAAGGAGGTGGTGGACAAACAACGCGACGAGATCCGCGCCAAGGAC
AGGGAGCTGGGCCTGAAAAATGAGGACGTTGAGGCTTTACAGCAGCAGCAGACACGGCTGATGAAGATCA
ACCATGACCTTCGGCACCGGGTCACGGTGGTGGAGGCCCAGGGGAAAGCCCTGATCGAACAGAAGGTGGA
GCTGGAGGCAGACCTGCAGACCAAGGAGCAGGAGATGGGCAGCCTGCGAGCAGAGCTGGGGAAGTTGCGA
GAGAGGCTGCAGGGGGAGCACAGCCAGAATGGGGAGGAGGAGCCTGAGACGGAGCCGGTGGGAGAGGAGA
GCATCTCCGACGCAGAGAAGGTGGCCATGGATCTCAAGGACCCCAACCGCCCCCGGTTCACCCTGCAGGA
GCTGCGGGACGTGCTGCACGAGAGGAACGAGCTCAAGTCCAAGGTGTTCTTGCTGCAGGAGGAGCTGGCT
TACTATAAGAGTGAAGAAATGGAAGAGGAAAACCGAATACCCCAACCCCCACCCATCGCCCACCCGAGGA
CGTCCCCCCAGCCGGAGTCGGGCATCAAGCGACTGTTTAGCTTCTTCTCCCGAGATAAGAAGCGCCTGGC
CAACACACAGAGAAACGTGCACATCCAGGAGTCCTTTGGACAGTGGGCAAACACCCACCGCGATGACGGT
TACACAGAGCAAGGACAGGAAGCCCTGCAGCATCTGGCGGCCGCTCGAGCATGCATCTAGAGGGCCCTAT
TCTATAGTGTCACCTAAATGCTAGAGCTCGCTGATCAGCCTCGACTGTGCCTTCTAGTTGCCAGCCATCT
GTTGTTTGCCCCTCCCCCGTGCCTTCCTTGACCCTGGAAGGTGCCACTCCCACTGTCCTTTCCTAATAAA
ATGAGGAAATTGCATCGCATTGTCTGAGTAGGTGTCATTCTATTCTGGGGGGTGGGGTGGGGCAGGACAG
CAAGGGGGAGGATTGGGAAGACAATAGCAGGCATGCTGGGGATGCGGTGGGCTCTATGGCTTCTGAGGCG
GAAAGAACCAGCTGGGGCTCTAGGGGGTATCCCC
[124 nt withheld, positions 2765-2888]
C
[91 nt withheld, positions 2890-2980]
A
[49 nt withheld, positions 2982-3030]
CCTTTGACGTTGGAGTCCACGTTCTTT
[37 nt withheld, positions 3058-3094]
ACCCTATCTCGGTCTATTCTTTTGATTTATAAGGGATTTTGCCGATTTCGGCCTATTGGTTAAAAAATGA
GCTGATTTAACAAAAATTTAACGCGAATTAATTCTGTGGAATGTGTGTCAGTTAGGGTGTGGAAAGTCCC
CAGGCTCCCCAGCAGGCAGAAGTATGCAAAGCATGCATCTCAATTAGTCAGCAACCAGGTGTGGAAAGTC
CCCAGGCTCCCCAGCAGGCAGAAGTATGCAAAGCATGCATCTCAATTAGTCAGCAACCATAGTCCCGCCC
CTAACTCCGCCCAGTTCCGCCCATTCTCCGCCCCATGGCTGACTAATTTTTTTTATTTATGCAGAGGCCG
AGGCCGCCTCTGCCTCTGAGCTATTCCAGAAGTAGTGAGGAGGCTTTTTTGGAGGCCTAGGCTTTTGCAA
AAAGCTCCCGGGAGCTTGTATATCCATTTTCGGATCTGATCAAGAGACAGGATGAGGATCGTTTCGCATG
ATTGAACAAGATGGATTGCACGCAGGTTCTCCGGCCGCTTGGGTGGAGAGGCTATTCGGCTATGACTGGG
CACAACAGACAATCGGCTGCTCTGATGCCGCCGTGTTCCGGCTGTCAGCGCAGGGGCGCCCGGTTCTTTT
TGTCAAGACCGACCTGTCCGGTGCCCTGAATGAACTGCAGGACGAGGCAGCGCGGCTATCGTGGCTGGCC
ACGACGGGCGTTCCTTGCGCAGCTGTGCTCGACGTTGTCACTGAAGCGGGAAGGGACTGGCTGCTATTGG
GCGAAGTGCCGGGGCAGGATCTCCTGTCATCTCACCTTGCTCCTGCCGAGAAAGTATCCATCATGGCTGA
TGCAATGCGGCGGCTGCATACGCTTGATCCGGCTACCTGCCCATTCGACCACCAAGCGAAACATCGCATC
GAGCGAGCACGTACTCGGATGGAAGCCGGTCTTGTCGATCAGGATGATCTGGACGAAGAGCATCAGGGGC
TCGCGCCAGCCGAACTGTTCGCCAGGCTCAAGGCGCGCATGCCCGACGGCGAGGATCTCGTCGTGACCCA
TGGCGATGCCTGCTTGCCGAATATCATGGTGGAAAATGGCCGCTTTTCTGGATTCATCGACTGTGGCCGG
CTGGGTGTGGCGGACCGCTATCAGGACATAGCGTTGGCTACCCGTGATATTGCTGAAGAGCTTGGCGGCG
AATGGGCTGACCGCTTCCTCGTGCTTTACGGTATCGCCGCTCCCGATTCGCAGCGCATCGCCTTCTATCG
CCTTCTTGACGAGTTCTTCTGAGCGGGACTCTGGGGTTCGAAATGACCGACCAAGCGACGCCCAACCTGC
CATCACGAGATTTCGATTCCACCGCCGCCTTCTATGAAAGGTTGGGCTTCGGAATCGTTTTCCGGGACGC
CGGCTGGATGATCCTCCAGCGCGGGGATCTCATGCTGGAGTTCTTCGCCCACCCCAACTTGTTTATTGCA
GCTTATAATGGTTACAAATAAAGCAATAGCATCACAAATTTCACAAATAAAGCATTTTTTTCACTGCATT
CTAGTTGTGGTTTGTCCAAACTCATCAATGTATCTTATCATGTCTGTATACCGTCGACCTCTAGCTAGAG
CTTGGCGTAATCATGGTCATAGCTGTTTCCTGTGTGAAATTGTTATCCGCTCACAATTCCACACAACATA
CGAGCCGGAAGCATAAAGTGTAAAGCCTGGGGTGCCTAATGAGTGAGCTAACTCACATTAATTGCGTTGC
GCTCACTGCCCGCTTTCCAGTCGGGAAACCTGTCGTGCCAGCTGCATTAATGAATCGGCCAACGCGCGGG
GAGAGGCGGTTTGCGTATTGGGCGCTCTTCCGCTTCCTCGCTCACTGACTCGCTGCGCTCGGTCGTTCGG
CTGCGGCGAGCGGTATCAGCTCACTCAAAGGCGGTAATACGGTTATCCACAGAATCAGGGGATAACGCAG
GAAAGAACATGTGAGCAAAAGGCCAGCAAAAGGCCAGGAACCGTAAAAAGGCCGCGTTGCTGGCGTTTTT
CCATAGGCTCCGCCCCCCTGACGAGCATCACAAAAATCGACGCTCAAGTCAGAGGTGGCGAAACCCGACA
GGACTATAAAGATACCAGGCGTTTCCCCCTGGAAGCTCCCTCGTGCGCTCTCCTGTTCCGACCCTGCCGC
TTACCGGATACCTGTCCGCCTTTCTCCCTTCGGGAAGCGTGGCGCTTTCTCATAGCTCACGCTGTAGGTA
TCTCAGTTCGGTGTAGGTCGTTCGCTCCAAGCTGGGCTGTGTGCACGAACCCCCCGTTCAGCCCGACCGC
TGCGCCTTATCCGGTAACTATCGTCTTGAGTCCAACCCGGTAAGACACGACTTATCGCCACTGGCAGCAG
CCACTGGTAACAGGATTAGCAGAGCGAGGTATGTAGGCGGTGCTACAGAGTTCTTGAAGTGGTGGCCTAA
CTACGGCTACACTAGAAGAACAGTATTTGGTATCTGCGCTCTGCTGAAGCCAGTTACCTTCGGAAAAAGA
GTTGGTAGCTCTTGATCCGGCAAACAAACCACCGCTGGTAGCGGTGGTTTTTTTGTTTGCAAGCAGCAGA
TTACGCGCAGAAAAAAAGGATCTCAAGAAGATCCTTTGATCTTTTCTACGGGGTCTGACGCTCAGTGGAA
CGAAAACTCACGTTAAGGGATTTTGGTCATGAGATTATCAAAAAGGATCTTCACCTAGATCCTTTTAAAT
TAAAAATGAAGTTTTAAATCAATCTAAAGTATATATGAGTAAACTTGGTCTGACAGTTACCAATGCTTAA
TCAGTGAGGCACCTATCTCAGCGATCTGTCTATTTCGTTCATCCATAGTTGCCTGACTCCCCGTCGTGTA
GATAACTACGATACGGGAGGGCTTACCATCTGGCCCCAGTGCTGCAATGATACCGCGAGACCCACGCTCA
CCGGCTCCAGATTTATCAGCAATAAACCAGCCAGCCGGAAGGGCCGAGCGCAGAAGTGGTCCTGCAACTT
TATCCGCCTCCATCCAGTCTATTAATTGTTGCCGGGAAGCTAGAGTAAGTAGTTCGCCAGTTAATAGTTT
GCGCAACGTTGTTGCCATTGCTACAGGCATCGTGGTGTCACGCTCGTCGTTTGGTATGGCTTCATTCAGC
TCCGGTTCCCAACGATCAAGGCGAGTTACATGATCCCCCATGTTGTGCAAAAAAGCGGTTAGCTCCTTCG
GTCCTCCGATCGTTGTCAGAAGTAAGTTGGCCGCAGTGTTATCACTCATGGTTATGGCAGCACTGCATAA
TTCTCTTACTGTCATGCCATCCGTAAGATGCTTTTCTGTGACTGGTGAGTACTCAACCAAGTCATTCTGA
GAATAGTGTATGCGGCGACCGAGTTGCTCTTGCCCGGCGTCAATACGGGATAATACCGCGCCACATAGCA
GAACTTTAAAAGTGCTCATCATTGGAAAACGTTCTTCGGGGCGAAAACTCTCAAGGATCTTACCGCTGTT
GAGATCCAGTTCGATGTAACCCACTCGTGCACCCAACTGATCTTC
